LOCUS       Exported 5844 bp ds-DNA circular SYN 13-MAY-2021
DEFINITION  synthetic circular DNA
ACCESSION   .
VERSION     .
KEYWORDS    pcDNA5/FRT/TO HIS DNAJB3
SOURCE      synthetic DNA construct
  ORGANISM  synthetic DNA construct
REFERENCE   1 (bases 1 to 5844)
  AUTHORS   Hageman J, Kampinga HH
  TITLE     Computational analysis of the human HSPH/HSPA/DNAJ family and
            cloning of a human HSPH/HSPA/DNAJ expression library.
  JOURNAL   Cell Stress Chaperones. 2008 Aug 7. ():.
  PUBMED    18686016
REFERENCE   2 (bases 1 to 5844)
  AUTHORS   .
  TITLE     Direct Submission
  JOURNAL   Exported May 13, 2021 from SnapGene Server 1.1.58
            http://www.snapgene.com
FEATURES             Location/Qualifiers
     source          1..5844
                     /organism="synthetic DNA construct"
                     /mol_type="other DNA"
     primer_bind     complement(44..63)
                     /label=pRS-marker
                     /note="pRS vectors, use to sequence yeast selectable
                     marker"
     enhancer        235..614
                     /label=CMV enhancer
                     /note="human cytomegalovirus immediate early enhancer"
     promoter        615..818
                     /label=CMV promoter
                     /note="human cytomegalovirus (CMV) immediate early
                     promoter"
     primer_bind     769..789
                     /label=CMV-F
                     /note="Human CMV immediate early promoter, forward primer"
     protein_bind    820..838
                     /gene="tetO"
                     /label=tet operator
                     /bound_moiety="tetracycline repressor TetR"
                     /note="bacterial operator O2 for the tetR and tetA genes"
     protein_bind    841..859
                     /gene="tetO"
                     /label=tet operator
                     /bound_moiety="tetracycline repressor TetR"
                     /note="bacterial operator O2 for the tetR and tetA genes"
     primer_bind     869..893
                     /label=LNCX
                     /note="Human CMV promoter, forward primer"
     CDS             996..1013
                     /codon_start=1
                     /product="6xHis affinity tag"
                     /label=6xHis
                     /translation="HHHHHH"
     primer_bind     complement(1796..1813)
                     /label=BGH-rev
                     /note="Bovine growth hormone terminator, reverse primer.
                     Also called BGH reverse"
     polyA_signal    1802..2026
                     /label=bGH poly(A) signal
                     /note="bovine growth hormone polyadenylation signal"
     primer_bind     complement(2159..2178)
                     /label=F1ori-R
                     /note="F1 origin, reverse primer"
     protein_bind    2310..2357
                     /label=FRT
                     /bound_moiety="FLP recombinase from the Saccharomyces
                     cerevisiae 2u plasmid"
                     /note="FLP-mediated recombination occurs in the 8-bp core
                     sequence TCTAGAAA (Turan and Bode, 2011)."
     CDS             2365..3387
                     /codon_start=1
                     /gene="aph(4)-Ia"
                     /product="aminoglycoside phosphotransferase from E. coli"
                     /label=HygR
                     /note="confers resistance to hygromycin"
                     /translation="KKPELTATSVEKFLIEKFDSVSDLMQLSEGEESRAFSFDVGGRGY
                     VLRVNSCADGFYKDRYVYRHFASAALPIPEVLDIGEFSESLTYCISRRAQGVTLQDLPE
                     TELPAVLQPVAEAMDAIAAADLSQTSGFGPFGPQGIGQYTTWRDFICAIADPHVYHWQT
                     VMDDTVSASVAQALDELMLWAEDCPEVRHLVHADFGSNNVLTDNGRITAVIDWSEAMFG
                     DSQYEVANIFFWRPWLACMEQQTRYFERRHPELAGSPRLRAYMLRIGLDQLYQSLVDGN
                     FDDAAWAQGRCDAIVRSGAGTVGRTQIARRSAAVWTDGCVEVLADSGNRRPSTRPRAKE
                     "
     polyA_signal    3517..3638
                     /label=SV40 poly(A) signal
                     /note="SV40 polyadenylation signal"
     primer_bind     complement(3554..3573)
                     /label=SV40pA-R
                     /note="SV40 polyA, reverse primer"
     primer_bind     3608..3627
                     /label=EBV-rev
                     /note="SV40 polyA terminator, reverse primer"
     primer_bind     complement(3687..3703)
                     /label=M13 rev
                     /note="common sequencing primer, one of multiple similar
                     variants"
     primer_bind     complement(3687..3703)
                     /label=M13 Reverse
                     /note="In lacZ gene. Also called M13-rev"
     primer_bind     complement(3700..3722)
                     /label=M13/pUC Reverse
                     /note="In lacZ gene"
     protein_bind    3711..3727
                     /label=lac operator
                     /bound_moiety="lac repressor encoded by lacI"
                     /note="The lac repressor binds to the lac operator to
                     inhibit transcription in E. coli. This inhibition can be
                     relieved by adding lactose or
                     isopropyl-beta-D-thiogalactopyranoside (IPTG)."
     promoter        complement(3735..3765)
                     /label=lac promoter
                     /note="promoter for the E. coli lac operon"
     protein_bind    3780..3801
                     /label=CAP binding site
                     /bound_moiety="E. coli catabolite activator protein"
                     /note="CAP binding activates transcription in the presence
                     of cAMP."
     primer_bind     complement(3918..3935)
                     /label=L4440
                     /note="L4440 vector, forward primer"
     rep_origin      complement(4089..4677)
                     /direction=LEFT
                     /label=ori
                     /note="high-copy-number ColE1/pMB1/pBR322/pUC origin of
                     replication"
     primer_bind     complement(4169..4188)
                     /label=pBR322ori-F
                     /note="pBR322 origin, forward primer"
     CDS             complement(4848..5708)
                     /codon_start=1
                     /gene="bla"
                     /product="beta-lactamase"
                     /label=AmpR
                     /note="confers resistance to ampicillin, carbenicillin, and
                     related antibiotics"
                     /translation="MSIQHFRVALIPFFAAFCLPVFAHPETLVKVKDAEDQLGARVGYI
                     ELDLNSGKILESFRPEERFPMMSTFKVLLCGAVLSRIDAGQEQLGRRIHYSQNDLVEYS
                     PVTEKHLTDGMTVRELCSAAITMSDNTAANLLLTTIGGPKELTAFLHNMGDHVTRLDRW
                     EPELNEAIPNDERDTTMPVAMATTLRKLLTGELLTLASRQQLIDWMEADKVAGPLLRSA
                     LPAGWFIADKSGAGERGSRGIIAALGPDGKPSRIVVIYTTGSQATMDERNRQIAEIGAS
                     LIKHW"
     primer_bind     5471..5490
                     /label=Amp-R
                     /note="Ampicillin resistance gene, reverse primer"
     promoter        complement(5709..5813)
                     /gene="bla"
                     /label=AmpR promoter
ORIGIN
        1 gacggatcgg gagatctccc gatcccctat ggtgcactct cagtacaatc tgctctgatg
       61 ccgcatagtt aagccagtat ctgctccctg cttgtgtgtt ggaggtcgct gagtagtgcg
      121 cgagcaaaat ttaagctaca acaaggcaag gcttgaccga caattgcatg aagaatctgc
      181 ttagggttag gcgttttgcg ctgcttcgcg atgtacgggc cagatatacg cgttgacatt
      241 gattattgac tagttattaa tagtaatcaa ttacggggtc attagttcat agcccatata
      301 tggagttccg cgttacataa cttacggtaa atggcccgcc tggctgaccg cccaacgacc
      361 cccgcccatt gacgtcaata atgacgtatg ttcccatagt aacgccaata gggactttcc
      421 attgacgtca atgggtggag tatttacggt aaactgccca cttggcagta catcaagtgt
      481 atcatatgcc aagtacgccc cctattgacg tcaatgacgg taaatggccc gcctggcatt
      541 atgcccagta catgacctta tgggactttc ctacttggca gtacatctac gtattagtca
      601 tcgctattac catggtgatg cggttttggc agtacatcaa tgggcgtgga tagcggtttg
      661 actcacgggg atttccaagt ctccacccca ttgacgtcaa tgggagtttg ttttggcacc
      721 aaaatcaacg ggactttcca aaatgtcgta acaactccgc cccattgacg caaatgggcg
      781 gtaggcgtgt acggtgggag gtctatataa gcagagctct ccctatcagt gatagagatc
      841 tccctatcag tgatagagat cgtcgacgag ctcgtttagt gaaccgtcag atcgcctgga
      901 gacgccatcc acgctgtttt gacctccata gaagacaccg ggaccgatcc agcctccgga
      961 ctctagcgtt taaacttaag cttctgcaga ccatgcatca tcaccatcac catggatcca
     1021 ccatggtgga ctactacgag gtgctgggcg tgccgcggca ggcctcagcc gaggccatcc
     1081 gcaaggcgta ccgcaagctt gcgctcaagt ggcacccgga caagaacccc gagcacaagg
     1141 aggaggccga gaggcggttc aagcaggtgg cgcaggccta cgaggtctta tcggacgtcc
     1201 gcaagcgcga ggtgtacgac cgctgcggcg aagtgggcga ggtgggcgga ggcggcgcgg
     1261 cgggcagccc gttccacgat gccttccagt acgtcttctc cttccgagac cccgcggagg
     1321 tcttcaggga gttcttcggg ggccacgacc ctttctcctt cgacttcttc gggggagacc
     1381 cccttgagaa cttttttggg gatcggagga gcacccgtgg aagcagaagc cgaggggctg
     1441 tacccttctc tacctccttt accgaattcc caggatttgg gggtggcttc gcttcgttag
     1501 atactggatt cacatccttc ggttctccag gaaactcggg cctttcttct ttctccatgt
     1561 cttgcggcgg tggggcggca ggcaactaca agtcggtgtc aacctccacc gaaataatta
     1621 atggcaaaaa aatcaccacc aagagaatcg ttgagaatgg tcaagaaagg gtggaagtgg
     1681 aagaagatgg agagttaaag tccctgataa ttaatggcag agagcagctg cttcgcatca
     1741 atactcagta agcggccgct cgagtctaga gggcccgttt aaacccgctg atcagcctcg
     1801 actgtgcctt ctagttgcca gccatctgtt gtttgcccct cccccgtgcc ttccttgacc
     1861 ctggaaggtg ccactcccac tgtcctttcc taataaaatg aggaaattgc atcgcattgt
     1921 ctgagtaggt gtcattctat tctggggggt ggggtggggc aggacagcaa gggggaggat
     1981 tgggaagaca atagcaggca tgctggggat gcggtgggct ctatggcttc tgaggcggaa
     2041 agaaccagct ggggctctag ggggtatccc cnnnnnnnnn nnnnnnnnnn nnnnnnnnnn
     2101 nnnnnnnnnn nnnnnnnnnn nnnnnnnnnn nnnnnnnnnn nnnnnnnnnn nnnnnnnnnn
     2161 nnnnnnnnnn nnnnnnnnnn nnnnnnnnnn nnnnncnnnn nnnnnnnnnn nnnnnnnnnn
     2221 nnnnnnnnnn nnnnnnnnnn nnnnnnnnnn nnnnnnnnnn nnnnnnnnnn nnnnnnnnnn
     2281 nnnnnnnagg gtgatggttc acgtacctag aagttcctat tccgaagttc ctattctcta
     2341 gaaagtatag gaacttcctt ggccaaaaag cctgaactca ccgcgacgtc tgtcgagaag
     2401 tttctgatcg aaaagttcga cagcgtctcc gacctgatgc agctctcgga gggcgaagaa
     2461 tctcgtgctt tcagcttcga tgtaggaggg cgtggatatg tcctgcgggt aaatagctgc
     2521 gccgatggtt tctacaaaga tcgttatgtt tatcggcact ttgcatcggc cgcgctcccg
     2581 attccggaag tgcttgacat tggggaattc agcgagagcc tgacctattg catctcccgc
     2641 cgtgcacagg gtgtcacgtt gcaagacctg cctgaaaccg aactgcccgc tgttctgcag
     2701 ccggtcgcgg aggccatgga tgcgatcgct gcggccgatc ttagccagac gagcgggttc
     2761 ggcccattcg gaccgcaagg aatcggtcaa tacactacat ggcgtgattt catatgcgcg
     2821 attgctgatc cccatgtgta tcactggcaa actgtgatgg acgacaccgt cagtgcgtcc
     2881 gtcgcgcagg ctctcgatga gctgatgctt tgggccgagg actgccccga agtccggcac
     2941 ctcgtgcacg cggatttcgg ctccaacaat gtcctgacgg acaatggccg cataacagcg
     3001 gtcattgact ggagcgaggc gatgttcggg gattcccaat acgaggtcgc caacatcttc
     3061 ttctggaggc cgtggttggc ttgtatggag cagcagacgc gctacttcga gcggaggcat
     3121 ccggagcttg caggatcgcc gcggctccgg gcgtatatgc tccgcattgg tcttgaccaa
     3181 ctctatcaga gcttggttga cggcaatttc gatgatgcag cttgggcgca gggtcgatgc
     3241 gacgcaatcg tccgatccgg agccgggact gtcgggcgta cacaaatcgc ccgcagaagc
     3301 gcggccgtct ggaccgatgg ctgtgtagaa gtactcgccg atagtggaaa ccgacgcccc
     3361 agcactcgtc cgagggcaaa ggaatagcac gtactacgag atttcgattc caccgccgcc
     3421 ttctatgaaa ggttgggctt cggaatcgtt ttccgggacg ccggctggat gatcctccag
     3481 cgcggggatc tcatgctgga gttcttcgcc caccccaact tgtttattgc agcttataat
     3541 ggttacaaat aaagcaatag catcacaaat ttcacaaata aagcattttt ttcactgcat
     3601 tctagttgtg gtttgtccaa actcatcaat gtatcttatc atgtctgtat accgtcgacc
     3661 tctagctaga gcttggcgta atcatggtca tagctgtttc ctgtgtgaaa ttgttatccg
     3721 ctcacaattc cacacaacat acgagccgga agcataaagt gtaaagcctg gggtgcctaa
     3781 tgagtgagct aactcacatt aattgcgttg cgctcactgc ccgctttcca gtcgggaaac
     3841 ctgtcgtgcc agctgcatta atgaatcggc caacgcgcgg ggagaggcgg tttgcgtatt
     3901 gggcgctctt ccgcttcctc gctcactgac tcgctgcgct cggtcgttcg gctgcggcga
     3961 gcggtatcag ctcactcaaa ggcggtaata cggttatcca cagaatcagg ggataacgca
     4021 ggaaagaaca tgtgagcaaa aggccagcaa aaggccagga accgtaaaaa ggccgcgttg
     4081 ctggcgtttt tccataggct ccgcccccct gacgagcatc acaaaaatcg acgctcaagt
     4141 cagaggtggc gaaacccgac aggactataa agataccagg cgtttccccc tggaagctcc
     4201 ctcgtgcgct ctcctgttcc gaccctgccg cttaccggat acctgtccgc ctttctccct
     4261 tcgggaagcg tggcgctttc tcatagctca cgctgtaggt atctcagttc ggtgtaggtc
     4321 gttcgctcca agctgggctg tgtgcacgaa ccccccgttc agcccgaccg ctgcgcctta
     4381 tccggtaact atcgtcttga gtccaacccg gtaagacacg acttatcgcc actggcagca
     4441 gccactggta acaggattag cagagcgagg tatgtaggcg gtgctacaga gttcttgaag
     4501 tggtggccta actacggcta cactagaaga acagtatttg gtatctgcgc tctgctgaag
     4561 ccagttacct tcggaaaaag agttggtagc tcttgatccg gcaaacaaac caccgctggt
     4621 agcggtggtt tttttgtttg caagcagcag attacgcgca gaaaaaaagg atctcaagaa
     4681 gatcctttga tcttttctac ggggtctgac gctcagtgga acgaaaactc acgttaaggg
     4741 attttggtca tgagattatc aaaaaggatc ttcacctaga tccttttaaa ttaaaaatga
     4801 agttttaaat caatctaaag tatatatgag taaacttggt ctgacagtta ccaatgctta
     4861 atcagtgagg cacctatctc agcgatctgt ctatttcgtt catccatagt tgcctgactc
     4921 cccgtcgtgt agataactac gatacgggag ggcttaccat ctggccccag tgctgcaatg
     4981 ataccgcgag acccacgctc accggctcca gatttatcag caataaacca gccagccgga
     5041 agggccgagc gcagaagtgg tcctgcaact ttatccgcct ccatccagtc tattaattgt
     5101 tgccgggaag ctagagtaag tagttcgcca gttaatagtt tgcgcaacgt tgttgccatt
     5161 gctacaggca tcgtggtgtc acgctcgtcg tttggtatgg cttcattcag ctccggttcc
     5221 caacgatcaa ggcgagttac atgatccccc atgttgtgca aaaaagcggt tagctccttc
     5281 ggtcctccga tcgttgtcag aagtaagttg gccgcagtgt tatcactcat ggttatggca
     5341 gcactgcata attctcttac tgtcatgcca tccgtaagat gcttttctgt gactggtgag
     5401 tactcaacca agtcattctg agaatagtgt atgcggcgac cgagttgctc ttgcccggcg
     5461 tcaatacggg ataataccgc gccacatagc agaactttaa aagtgctcat cattggaaaa
     5521 cgttcttcgg ggcgaaaact ctcaaggatc ttaccgctgt tgagatccag ttcgatgtaa
     5581 cccactcgtg cacccaactg atcttcagca tcttttactt tcaccagcgt ttctgggtga
     5641 gcaaaaacag gaaggcaaaa tgccgcaaaa aagggaataa gggcgacacg gaaatgttga
     5701 atactcatac tcttcctttt tcaatattat tgaagcattt atcagggtta ttgtctcatg
     5761 agcggataca tatttgaatg tatttagaaa aataaacaaa taggggttcc gcgcacattt
     5821 ccccgaaaag tgccacctga cgtc
//
