[The description below was written by a language model from this plasmid's Addgene catalogue record and the feature table of its GenBank file.]
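Description:
pcDNA5/FRT/TO HIS DNAJB3 is a mammalian expression plasmid built on the pcDNA5/FRT/TO backbone, carrying the coding sequence of DNAJB3, a member of the DnaJ (Hsp40) subfamily B of co-chaperones. In E. coli it is maintained at high copy from a ColE1/pUC-type origin and selected with ampicillin through the bla gene. The annotated sequence is 5,844 bp. The roughly 758 bp insert was cloned between BamHI and NotI sites, both retained, downstream of a backbone-encoded 6xHis tag, so the protein is expressed with an N-terminal His tag. The insert itself is not annotated as a feature in the table, but it occupies the interval between the His tag and the bGH polyadenylation signal.

Expression is driven by the human CMV immediate-early enhancer and promoter followed by two tet operator (O2) sites. In cells expressing the Tet repressor, transcription is held off until tetracycline or doxycycline is added, while in cells lacking TetR the promoter is constitutive. Downstream lies an FRT site directly preceding a hygromycin resistance coding sequence with an SV40 poly(A) signal. No promoter is annotated for this marker, consistent with the Flp-In design, in which FLP-mediated recombination into a genomic FRT site places the gene behind a resident promoter. This allows selection of isogenic, single-copy stable lines.

The plasmid belongs to a library of HSPH/HSPA/DNAJ chaperone expression constructs. The catalogue lists the insert species as mouse, whereas the associated publication describes a human library. The depositor notes that inserts were amplified from a pooled reference RNA from ten cell lines, may carry polymorphisms, and were verified only for the presence of the correct gene.
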