Addgene plasmid #19552: pcDNA5/FRT/TO HIS DNAJB3
Depositing lab: Harm Kampinga. Depositing organization: University Medical Center Groningen. Publication: Computational analysis of the human HSPH/HSPA/DNAJ family and cloning of a human HSPH/HSPA/DNAJ expression library. Hageman J, Kampinga HH. Cell Stress Chaperones. 2009 Jan;14(1):1-21. doi: 10.1007/s12192-008-0060-2. Epub 2008 Aug 7. PubMed 18686016.
Backbone
  Vector backbone: pcDNA5/FRT/TO
  Backbone manufacturer: Invitrogen
  Backbone size w/o insert (bp): 5137
  Vector type: Mammalian Expression
  Selectable markers: Hygromycin
Growth in bacteria
  Bacterial resistance: Ampicillin, 100 μg/mL
  Growth temperature: 37°C
  Growth strain: DH5alpha
  Copy number: High Copy
Gene/Insert
  Gene/Insert name: DnaJ (Hsp40) homolog, subfamily B, member 3 (alt names: DNAJB3; HCG3; MGC26879)
  Species: M. musculus (mouse)
  Insert size (bp): 758
  Entrez Gene: DNAJB3 (a.k.a. HCG3, MGC26879)
  Tag / fusion protein: His (N terminal on backbone)
  Cloning method: Restriction Enzyme; 5′ cloning site BamHI (not destroyed); 3′ cloning site NotI (not destroyed)
  Sequencing primers: 5′ LNCX; 3′ BGH-rev
Terms and licenses: Academic/Nonprofit Terms; Industry Terms: Not Available to Industry
Depositor comments: Part of the HSP40 gene family Disclaimer: For cloning the various HSP genes, the Stratagene reference RNA for cDNA synthesis was used and genes were amplified from this mixture that originates from 10 different cell lines from different somatic origin and ultimately coming from 10 different individuals. This strategy was used to maximize the chance for the presence of individual HSP transcripts. Users must be aware that this mixture thus represents 20 complete haploid genomes, meaning that for each individual gene there might be polymorphisms that could potentially have functional consequences. The library was sequence verified only for the presence of the correct gene.
How to cite: pcDNA5/FRT/TO HIS DNAJB3 was a gift from Harm Kampinga (Addgene plasmid # 19552 ; http://n2t.net/addgene:19552 ; RRID:Addgene_19552)
