>Addgene plasmid #19552 | pcDNA5/FRT/TO HIS DNAJB3 | addgene partial sequence | sequence record 25329 | 19552 with LNCX
GCTGTTTTGACCTCCATAGAAGACACCGGGACCGATCCAGCCTCCGGACTCTAGCGTTTAAACTTAAGCT
TCTGCAGACCATGCATCATCACCATCACCATGGATCCACCATGGTGGACTACTACGAGGTGCTGGGCGTG
CCGCGGCAGGCCTCAGCCGAGGCCATCCGCAAGGCGTACCGCAAGCTTGCGCTCAAGTGGCACCCGGACA
AGAACCCCGAGCACAAGGAGGAGGCCGAGAGGCGGTTCAAGCAGGTGGCGCAGGCCTACGAGGTCTTATC
GGACGTCCGCAAGCGCGAGGTGTACGACCGCTGCGGCGAAGTGGGCGAGGTGGGCGGAGGCGGCGCGGCG
GGCAGCCCGTTCCACGATGCCTTCCAGTACGTCTTCTCCTTCCGAGACCCCGCGGAGGTCTTCAGGGAGT
TCTTCGGGGGCCACGACCCTTTCTCCTTCGACTTCTTCGGGGGAGACCCCCTTGAGAACTTTTTTGGGGA
TCGGAGGAGCACCCGTGGAAGCAGAAGCCGAGGGGCTGTACCCTTCTCTACCTCCTTTACCGAATTCCCA
GGATTTGGGGGTGGCTTCGCTTCGTTAGATACTGGATTCACATCCTTCGGTTCTCCAGGAAACTCGGGCC
TTTCTTCTTTCTCCATGTCTTGCGGCGGTGGGGCGGCAGGCAACTACAAGTCGGTGTCAACCTCCACCGA
AATAATTAATGGCAAAAAAATCACCACCAAGAGAATCGTTGAGAATGGTCAAGAAAGGGTGGAAGTGGAA
GAAGATGGAGAGTTAAAGTCCCTGA
